Addgene plasmid #26031: 543-p3E-2A-mcherrypA
Depositing lab: Nathan Lawson. Depositing organization: University of Massachusetts, Worcester. Publication: A truncation allele in vascular endothelial growth factor c reveals distinct modes of signaling during lymphatic and vascular development. Villefranc JA, Nicoli S, Bentley K, Jeltsch M, Zarkada G, Moore JC, Gerhardt H, Alitalo K, Lawson ND. Development. 2013 Apr;140(7):1497-506. doi: 10.1242/dev.084152. Epub 2013 Mar 5. PubMed 23462469.
Backbone
  Vector backbone: p3E
  Backbone size w/o insert (bp): 2946
  Vector type: Entry vector
Growth in bacteria
  Bacterial resistance: Kanamycin, 50 μg/mL
  Growth temperature: 37°C
  Growth strain: DH5alpha
  Copy number: High Copy
Gene/Insert
  Gene/Insert name: mCherry
  Insert size (bp): 710
  Cloning method: Gateway Cloning; 5′ cloning site attR2 (not destroyed); 3′ cloning site attL3 (not destroyed)
  Sequencing primers: 5′ M13pUC-fwd; 3′ M13rev
Terms and licenses: Academic/Nonprofit Terms; Industry Terms: Not Available to Industry
Depositor comments: "p3E" refers to 3' entry clones flanked by R2-L3.
How to cite: 543-p3E-2A-mcherrypA was a gift from Nathan Lawson (Addgene plasmid # 26031 ; http://n2t.net/addgene:26031 ; RRID:Addgene_26031)
