[The description below was written by a language model from this plasmid's Addgene catalogue record and the feature table of its GenBank file.]
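Description:
543-p3E-2A-mcherrypA is a 3′ entry clone for multisite Gateway recombination, built on the p3E backbone and totalling about 3.65 kb. It is propagated in E. coli as a high-copy plasmid from a ColE1/pUC-type origin and is selected with kanamycin through an aminoglycoside phosphotransferase (KanR) gene. As in other pENTR-style backbones, the rrnB T1 and T2 transcription terminators lie upstream of the recombination cassette and insulate it from read-through transcription in bacteria. M13 forward and reverse primer sites flank the cassette for sequencing.

The payload sits between attR2 and attL3, the site pair that defines a 3′ entry element. It consists of a porcine teschovirus-1 2A (P2A) peptide coding sequence fused directly in frame to mammalian codon-optimised mCherry, a monomeric red fluorescent protein derived from DsRed, followed by an SV40 polyadenylation signal. There is no eukaryotic promoter in the plasmid, because it is not meant to be expressed on its own. In an LR Clonase reaction it is combined with a 5′ entry clone that supplies a promoter, a middle entry clone that carries an open reading frame, and a destination vector. If the middle-entry coding sequence lacks a stop codon and is in frame across the recombined att site, the result is a single transcript. Ribosomal skipping at the 2A sequence then yields the protein of interest and mCherry as separate polypeptides, so red fluorescence marks expressing cells without a fusion to the protein. Short T7 promoter sequences are annotated in reverse orientation near the 3′ end of the cassette. The associated publication concerns Vegfc signalling in vascular and lymphatic development, but the record does not state which specific expression constructs were assembled from this clone.
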