LOCUS       Exported 3652 bp ds-DNA circular SYN 12-MAY-2021
DEFINITION  synthetic circular DNA
ACCESSION   .
VERSION     .
KEYWORDS    543-p3E-2A-mcherrypA
SOURCE      synthetic DNA construct
  ORGANISM  synthetic DNA construct
REFERENCE   1 (bases 1 to 3652)
  AUTHORS   Villefranc JA, Nicoli S, Bentley K, Jeltsch M, Zarkada G, Moore JC,
            Gerhardt H, Alitalo K, Lawson ND
  TITLE     A truncation allele in vascular endothelial growth factor c reveals
            distinct modes of signaling during lymphatic and vascular
            development.
  JOURNAL   Development. 2013 Apr;140(7):1497-506. doi: 10.1242/dev.084152. Epub
            2013 Mar 5.
  PUBMED    23462469
REFERENCE   2 (bases 1 to 3652)
  AUTHORS   .
  TITLE     Direct Submission
  JOURNAL   Exported May 12, 2021 from SnapGene Server 1.1.58
            http://www.snapgene.com
FEATURES             Location/Qualifiers
     source          1..3652
                     /organism="synthetic DNA construct"
                     /mol_type="other DNA"
     primer_bind     92..109
                     /label=L4440
                     /note="L4440 vector, forward primer"
     terminator      268..295
                     /label=rrnB T2 terminator
                     /note="transcription terminator T2 from the E. coli rrnB
                     gene"
     terminator      387..473
                     /gene="Escherichia coli rrnB"
                     /label=rrnB T1 terminator
                     /note="transcription terminator T1 from the E. coli rrnB
                     gene"
     primer_bind     522..544
                     /label=M13/pUC Forward
                     /note="In lacZ gene"
     primer_bind     536..553
                     /label=M13 Forward
                     /note="In lacZ gene. Also called M13-F20 or M13 (-21)
                     Forward"
     primer_bind     537..553
                     /label=M13 fwd
                     /note="common sequencing primer, one of multiple similar
                     variants"
     protein_bind    complement(624..748)
                     /gene="mutant version of attR"
                     /label=attR2
                     /bound_moiety="LR Clonase(TM)"
                     /note="recombination site for the Gateway(R) LR reaction"
     CDS             759..815
                     /codon_start=1
                     /product="2A peptide from porcine teschovirus-1
                     polyprotein"
                     /label=P2A
                     /note="Eukaryotic ribosomes fail to insert a peptide bond
                     between the Gly and Pro residues, yielding separate
                     polypeptides."
                     /translation="ATNFSLLKQAGDVEENPGP"
     CDS             816..1526
                     /codon_start=1
                     /product="monomeric derivative of DsRed fluorescent protein
                     (Shaner et al., 2004)"
                     /label=mCherry
                     /note="mammalian codon-optimized"
                     /translation="MVSKGEEDNMAIIKEFMRFKVHMEGSVNGHEFEIEGEGEGRPYEG
                     TQTAKLKVTKGGPLPFAWDILSPQFMYGSKAYVKHPADIPDYLKLSFPEGFKWERVMNF
                     EDGGVVTVTQDSSLQDGEFIYKVKLRGTNFPSDGPVMQKKTMGWEASSERMYPEDGALK
                     GEIKQRLKLKDGGHYDAEVKTTYKAKKPVQLPGAYNVNIKLDITSHNEDYTIVEQYERA
                     EGRHSTGGMDELYK"
     primer_bind     complement(961..979)
                     /label=mCherry-R
                     /note="mCherry, reverse primer"
     primer_bind     1229..1248
                     /label=mCherry-F
                     /note="mCherry, forward primer"
     primer_bind     1423..1446
                     /label=DsRed1-C
                     /note="DsRed1, forward primer"
     promoter        complement(1542..1559)
                     /label=T7 promoter
                     /note="promoter for bacteriophage T7 RNA polymerase"
     polyA_signal    1564..1698
                     /label=SV40 poly(A) signal
                     /note="SV40 polyadenylation signal"
     primer_bind     complement(1588..1607)
                     /label=EBV-rev
                     /note="SV40 polyA terminator, reverse primer"
     primer_bind     1642..1661
                     /label=SV40pA-R
                     /note="SV40 polyA, reverse primer"
     protein_bind    complement(1761..1856)
                     /gene="mutant version of attL"
                     /label=attL3
                     /bound_moiety="LR Clonase(TM)"
                     /note="recombination site for the Gateway(R) LR reaction"
     primer_bind     complement(1893..1912)
                     /label=T7
                     /note="T7 promoter, forward primer"
     promoter        complement(1894..1912)
                     /label=T7 promoter
                     /note="promoter for bacteriophage T7 RNA polymerase"
     primer_bind     complement(1917..1933)
                     /label=M13 rev
                     /note="common sequencing primer, one of multiple similar
                     variants"
     primer_bind     complement(1917..1933)
                     /label=M13 Reverse
                     /note="In lacZ gene. Also called M13-rev"
     primer_bind     complement(2035..2054)
                     /label=pENTR-R
                     /note="pENTR vectors, reverse primer"
     CDS             2046..2855
                     /codon_start=1
                     /gene="aph(3')-Ia"
                     /product="aminoglycoside phosphotransferase"
                     /label=KanR
                     /note="confers resistance to kanamycin in bacteria or G418
                     (Geneticin(R)) in eukaryotes"
                     /translation="MSHIQRETSRPRLNSNMDADLYGYKWARDNVGQSGATIYRLYGKP
                     DAPELFLKHGKGSVANDVTDEMVRLNWLTEFMPLPTIKHFIRTPDDAWLLTTAIPGKTA
                     FQVLEEYPDSGENIVDALAVFLRRLHSIPVCNCPFNSDRVFRLAQAQSRMNNGLVDASD
                     FDDERNGWPVEQVWKEMHKLLPFSPDSVVTHGDFSLDNLIFDEGKLIGCIDVGRVGIAD
                     RYQDLAILWNCLGEFSPSLQKRLFQKYGIDNPDMNKLQFHLMLDEFF"
     primer_bind     complement(2113..2132)
                     /label=Kan-R
                     /note="Kanamycin resistance gene, reverse primer"
     rep_origin      3002..3590
                     /direction=RIGHT
                     /label=ori
                     /note="high-copy-number ColE1/pMB1/pBR322/pUC origin of
                     replication"
     primer_bind     3491..3510
                     /label=pBR322ori-F
                     /note="pBR322 origin, forward primer"
ORIGIN
        1 ctttcctgcg ttatcccctg attctgtgga taaccgtatt accgcctttg agtgagctga
       61 taccgctcgc cgcagccgaa cgaccgagcg cagcgagtca gtgagcgagg aagcggaaga
      121 gcgcccaata cgcaaaccgc ctctccccgc gcgttggccg attcattaat gcagctggca
      181 cgacaggttt cccgactgga aagcgggcag tgagcgcaac gcaattaata cgcgtaccgc
      241 tagccaggaa gagtttgtag aaacgcaaaa aggccatccg tcaggatggc cttctgctta
      301 gtttgatgcc tggcagttta tggcgggcgt cctgcccgcc accctccggg ccgttgcttc
      361 acaacgttca aatccgctcc cggcggattt gtcctactca ggagagcgtt caccgacaaa
      421 caacagataa aacgaaaggc ccagtcttcc gactgagcct ttcgttttat ttgatgcctg
      481 gcagttccct actctcgcgt taacgctagc atggatgttt tcccagtcac gacgttgtaa
      541 aacgacggcc agtcttaagc tcgggccctg cagctctaga gctcgaattc tacaggtcac
      601 taataccatc taagtagttg gttcatagtg actgcatatg ttgtgtttta cagtattatg
      661 tagtctgttt tttatgcaaa atctaattta atatattgat atttatatca ttttacgttt
      721 ctcgttcaac tttcttgtac aaagtggggg gatccggagc cacgaacttc tctctgttaa
      781 agcaagcagg agacgtggaa gaaaaccccg gtcctatggt gagcaagggc gaggaggaca
      841 acatggccat catcaaggag ttcatgcgct tcaaggtgca catggagggc tccgtgaacg
      901 gccacgagtt cgagatcgag ggcgagggcg agggccgccc ctacgagggc acccagaccg
      961 ccaagctgaa ggtgaccaag ggcggccccc tgcccttcgc ctgggacatc ctgtcccctc
     1021 agttcatgta cggctccaag gcctacgtga agcaccccgc cgacatcccc gactacttga
     1081 agctgtcctt ccccgagggc ttcaagtggg agcgcgtgat gaacttcgag gacggcggcg
     1141 tggtgaccgt gacccaggac tcctccctgc aggacggcga gttcatctac aaggtgaagc
     1201 tgcgcggcac caacttcccc tccgacggcc ccgtaatgca gaagaagacc atgggctggg
     1261 aggcctcctc cgagcggatg taccccgagg acggcgccct gaagggcgag atcaagcaga
     1321 ggctgaagct gaaggacggc ggccactacg acgccgaggt caagaccacc tacaaggcca
     1381 agaagcccgt gcagctgccc ggcgcctaca acgtcaacat caagctggac atcacctccc
     1441 acaacgagga ctacaccatc gtggaacagt acgagcgcgc cgagggccgc cactccaccg
     1501 gcggcatgga cgagctgtac aagtaaggcg cgcctctaga actatagtga gtcgtattac
     1561 gtagatccag acatgataag atacattgat gagtttggac aaaccacaac tagaatgcag
     1621 tgaaaaaaat gctttatttg tgaaatttgt gatgctattg ctttatttgt aaccattata
     1681 agctgcaata aacaagttaa caacaacaat tgcattcatt ttatgtttca ggttcagggg
     1741 gaggtgtggg aggttttttc caactttatt atacaaagtt ggcattataa aaaagcattg
     1801 cttatcaatt tgttgcaacg aacaggtcac tatcagtcaa aataaaatca ttatttggag
     1861 ctccatggta gcgttaacgc ggccgcgata tcccctatag tgagtcgtat tacatggtca
     1921 tagctgtttc ctggcagctc tggcccgtgt ctcaaaatct ctgatgttac attgcacaag
     1981 ataaaaatat atcatcatga acaataaaac tgtctgctta cataaacagt aatacaaggg
     2041 gtgttatgag ccatattcaa cgggaaacgt cgaggccgcg attaaattcc aacatggatg
     2101 ctgatttata tgggtataaa tgggctcgcg ataatgtcgg gcaatcaggt gcgacaatct
     2161 atcgcttgta tgggaagccc gatgcgccag agttgtttct gaaacatggc aaaggtagcg
     2221 ttgccaatga tgttacagat gagatggtca gactaaactg gctgacggaa tttatgcctc
     2281 ttccgaccat caagcatttt atccgtactc ctgatgatgc atggttactc accactgcga
     2341 tccccggaaa aacagcattc caggtattag aagaatatcc tgattcaggt gaaaatattg
     2401 ttgatgcgct ggcagtgttc ctgcgccggt tgcattcgat tcctgtttgt aattgtcctt
     2461 ttaacagcga tcgcgtattt cgtctcgctc aggcgcaatc acgaatgaat aacggtttgg
     2521 ttgatgcgag tgattttgat gacgagcgta atggctggcc tgttgaacaa gtctggaaag
     2581 aaatgcataa acttttgcca ttctcaccgg attcagtcgt cactcatggt gatttctcac
     2641 ttgataacct tatttttgac gaggggaaat taataggttg tattgatgtt ggacgagtcg
     2701 gaatcgcaga ccgataccag gatcttgcca tcctatggaa ctgcctcggt gagttttctc
     2761 cttcattaca gaaacggctt tttcaaaaat atggtattga taatcctgat atgaataaat
     2821 tgcagtttca tttgatgctc gatgagtttt tctaatcaga attggttaat tggttgtaac
     2881 actggcagag cattacgctg acttgacggg acggcgcaag ctcatgacca aaatccctta
     2941 acgtgagtta cgcgtcgttc cactgagcgt cagaccccgt agaaaagatc aaaggatctt
     3001 cttgagatcc tttttttctg cgcgtaatct gctgcttgca aacaaaaaaa ccaccgctac
     3061 cagcggtggt ttgtttgccg gatcaagagc taccaactct ttttccgaag gtaactggct
     3121 tcagcagagc gcagatacca aatactgttc ttctagtgta gccgtagtta ggccaccact
     3181 tcaagaactc tgtagcaccg cctacatacc tcgctctgct aatcctgtta ccagtggctg
     3241 ctgccagtgg cgataagtcg tgtcttaccg ggttggactc aagacgatag ttaccggata
     3301 aggcgcagcg gtcgggctga acggggggtt cgtgcacaca gcccagcttg gagcgaacga
     3361 cctacaccga actgagatac ctacagcgtg agctatgaga aagcgccacg cttcccgaag
     3421 ggagaaaggc ggacaggtat ccggtaagcg gcagggtcgg aacaggagag cgcacgaggg
     3481 agcttccagg gggaaacgcc tggtatcttt atagtcctgt cgggtttcgc cacctctgac
     3541 ttgagcgtcg atttttgtga tgctcgtcag gggggcggag cctatggaaa aacgccagca
     3601 acgcggcctt tttacggttc ctggcctttt gctggccttt tgctcacatg tt
//
