>Addgene plasmid #26031 | 543-p3E-2A-mcherrypA | addgene partial sequence | sequence record 32084 | 26031 with M13pUC-fwd
CAGCTCTAGAGCTCGAATTCTACAGGTCACTAATACCATCTAAGTAGTTGGTTCATAGTGACTGCATATG
TTGTGTTTTACAGTATTATGTAGTCTGTTTTTTATGCAAAATCTAATTTAATATATTGATATTTATATCA
TTTTACGTTTCTCGTTCAACTTTCTTGTACAAAGTGGGGGGATCCGGAGCCACGAACTTCTCTCTGTTAA
AGCAAGCAGGAGACGTGGAAGAAAACCCCGGTCCTATGGTGAGCAAGGGCGAGGAGGACAACATGGCCAT
CATCAAGGAGTTCATGCGCTTCAAGGTGCACATGGAGGGCTCCGTGAACGGCCACGAGTTCGAGATCGAG
GGCGAGGGCGAGGGCCGCCCCTACGAGGGCACCCAGACCGCCAAGCTGAAGGTGACCAAGGGCGGCCCCC
TGCCCTTCGCCTGGGACATCCTGTCCCCTCAGTTCATGTACGGCTCCAAGGCCTACGTGAAGCACCCCGC
CGACATCCCCGACTACTTGAAGCTGTCCTTCCCCGAGGGCTTCAAGTGGGAGCGCGTGATGAACTTCGAG
GACGGCGGCGTGGTGACCGTGACCCAGGACTCCTCCCTGCAGGACGGCGAGTTCATCTACAAGGTGAAGC
TGCGCGGCACCAACTTCCCCTCCGACGGCCCCGTAATGCAGAAGAAGACCATGGGCTGGGAGGCCTCCTC
CGAGCGGATGTACCCCGAGGACGGCGCCCTGAA
